>Addgene plasmid #243673 | Caspase-Reporter | addgene full sequence | sequence record 486421 | Addgene NGS Result
TTGAGATCCTTTTTTTCTGCGCGTAATCTGCTGCTTGCAAACAAAAAAACCACCGCTACCAGCGGTGGTT
TGTTTGCCGGATCAAGAGCTACCAACTCTTTTTCCGAAGGTAACTGGCTTCAGCAGAGCGCAGATACCAA
ATACTGTTCTTCTAGTGTAGCCGTAGTTAGGCCACCACTTCAAGAACTCTGTAGCACCGCCTACATACCT
CGCTCTGCTAATCCTGTTACCAGTGGCTGCTGCCAGTGGCGATAAGTCGTGTCTTACCGGGTTGGACTCA
AGACGATAGTTACCGGATAAGGCGCAGCGGTCGGGCTGAACGGGGGGTTCGTGCACACAGCCCAGCTTGG
AGCGAACGACCTACACCGAACTGAGATACCTACAGCGTGAGCTATGAGAAAGCGCCACGCTTCCCGAAGG
GAGAAAGGCGGACAGGTATCCGGTAAGCGGCAGGGTCGGAACAGGAGAGCGCACGAGGGAGCTTCCAGGG
GGAAACGCCTGGTATCTTTATAGTCCTGTCGGGTTTCGCCACCTCTGACTTGAGCGTCGATTTTTGTGAT
GCTCGTCAGGGGGGCGGAGCCTATGGAAAAACGCCAGCAACGCGGCCTTTTTACGGTTCCTGGCCTTTTG
CTGGCCTTTTGCTCACATGTTCTTTCCTGCGTTATCCCCTGATTCTGTGGATAACCGTATTACCGCCTTT
GAGTGAGCTGATACCGCTCGCCGCAGCCGAACGACCGAGCGCAGCGAGTCAGTGAGCGAGGAAGCGGAAG
AGCGCCCAATACGCAAACCGCCTCTCCCCGCGCGTTGGCCGATTCATTAATGCAGCTGGCACGACAGGTT
TCCCGACTGGAAAGCGGGCAGTGAGCGCAACGCAATTAATGTGAGTTAGCTCACTCATTAGGCACCCCAG
GCTTTACACTTTATGCTTCCGGCTCGTATGTTGTGTGGAATTGTGAGCGGATAACAATTTCACACAGGAA
ACAGCTATGACCATGATTACGCCAAGCGCGCAATTAACCCTCACTAAAGGGAACAAAAGCTGGAGCTGCA
AGCTTAATGTAGTCTTATGCAATACTCTTGTAGTCTTGCAACATGGTAACGATGAGTTAGCAACATGCCT
TACAAGGAGAGAAAAAGCACCGTGCATGCCGATTGGTGGAAGTAAGGTGGTACGATCGTGCCTTATTAGG
AAGGCAACAGACGGGTCTGACATGGATTGGACGAACCACTGAATTGCCGCATTGCAGAGATATTGTATTT
AAGTGCCTAGCTCGATACATAAACGGGTCTCTCTGGTTAGACCAGATCTGAGCCTGGGAGCTCTCTGGCT
AACTAGGGAACCCACTGCTTAAGCCTCAATAAAGCTTGCCTTGAGTGCTTCAAGTAGTGTGTGCCCGTCT
GTTGTGTGACTCTGGTAACTAGAGATCCCTCAGACCCTTTTAGTCAGTGTGGAAAATCTCTAGCAGTGGC
GCCCGAACAGGGACTTGAAAGCGAAAGGGAAACCAGAGGAGCTCTCTCGACGCAGGACTCGGCTTGCTGA
AGCGCGCACGGCAAGAGGCGAGGGGCGGCGACTGGTGAGTACGCCAAAAATTTTGACTAGCGGAGGCTAG
AAGGAGAGAGATGGGTGCGAGAGCGTCAGTATTAAGCGGGGGAGAATTAGATCGCGATGGGAAAAAATTC
GGTTAAGGCCAGGGGGAAAGAAAAAATATAAATTAAAACATATAGTATGGGCAAGCAGGGAGCTAGAACG
ATTCGCAGTTAATCCTGGCCTGTTAGAAACATCAGAAGGCTGTAGACAAATACTGGGACAGCTACAACCA
TCCCTTCAGACAGGATCAGAAGAACTTAGATCATTATATAATACAGTAGCAACCCTCTATTGTGTGCATC
AAAGGATAGAGATAAAAGACACCAAGGAAGCTTTAGACAAGATAGAGGAAGAGCAAAACAAAAGTAAGAC
CACCGCACAGCAAGCGGCCGCTGATCTTCAGACCTGGAGGAGGAGATATGAGGGACAATTGGAGAAGTGA
ATTATATAAATATAAAGTAGTAAAAATTGAACCATTAGGAGTAGCACCCACCAAGGCAAAGAGAAGAGTG
GTGCAGAGAGAAAAAAGAGCAGTGGGAATAGGAGCTTTGTTCCTTGGGTTCTTGGGAGCAGCAGGAAGCA
CTATGGGCGCAGCGTCAATGACGCTGACGGTACAGGCCAGACAATTATTGTCTGGTATAGTGCAGCAGCA
GAACAATTTGCTGAGGGCTATTGAGGCGCAACAGCATCTGTTGCAACTCACAGTCTGGGGCATCAAGCAG
CTCCAGGCAAGAATCCTGGCTGTGGAAAGATACCTAAAGGATCAACAGCTCCTGGGGATTTGGGGTTGCT
CTGGAAAACTCATTTGCACCACTGCTGTGCCTTGGAATGCTAGTTGGAGTAATAAATCTCTGGAACAGAT
TTGGAATCACACGACCTGGATGGAGTGGGACAGAGAAATTAACAATTACACAAGCTTAATACACTCCTTA
ATTGAAGAATCGCAAAACCAGCAAGAAAAGAATGAACAAGAATTATTGGAATTAGATAAATGGGCAAGTT
TGTGGAATTGGTTTAACATAACAAATTGGCTGTGGTATATAAAATTATTCATAATGATAGTAGGAGGCTT
GGTAGGTTTAAGAATAGTTTTTGCTGTACTTTCTATAGTGAATAGAGTTAGGCAGGGATATTCACCATTA
TCGTTTCAGACCCACCTCCCAACCCCGAGGGGACCCATGCATTGCATCTCAATTAGTCAGCAACCAGGTG
TGGAAAGTCCCCAGGCTCCCCAGCAGGCAGAAGTATGCAAAGCATGCGTCTCAATTAGTCAGCAACCATA
GTCCCGCCCCTAACTCCGCCCATCCCGCCCCTAACTCCGCCCAGTTCCGCCCATTCTCCGCCCCATGGCT
GACTAATTTTTTTTATTTATGCAGAGGCCGAGGCCGCCTCGGCCTCTGAGCTATTCCAGAAGTAGTGAGG
AGGCTTTTTTGGAGGCCTAGGCTTTTGCAAAAAGCTTTCTAGAGGTACCACCGGAGCTTACCATGACCGA
GTACAAGCCCACGGTGCGCCTCGCCACCCGCGACGACGTCCCCAGGGCCGTACGCACCCTCGCCGCCGCG
TTCGCCGACTACCCCGCCACGCGCCACACCGTCGATCCGGACCGCCACATCGAGCGGGTCACCGAGCTGC
AAGAACTCTTCCTCACGCGCGTCGGGCTCGACATCGGCAAGGTGTGGGTCGCGGACGACGGCGCCGCCGT
GGCGGTCTGGACCACGCCGGAGAGCGTCGAAGCGGGGGCGGTGTTCGCCGAGATCGGCCCGCGCATGGCC
GAGTTGAGCGGTTCCCGGCTGGCCGCGCAGCAACAGATGGAAGGCCTCCTGGCGCCGCACCGGCCCAAGG
AGCCCGCGTGGTTCCTGGCCACCGTCGGCGTCTCGCCCGACCACCAGGGCAAGGGTCTGGGCAGCGCCGT
CGTGCTCCCCGGAGTGGAGGCGGCCGAGCGCGCCGGGGTGCCCGCCTTCCTGGAGACCTCCGCGCCCCGC
AACCTCCCCTTCTACGAGCGGCTCGGCTTCACCGTCACCGCCGACGTCGAGGTGCCCGAAGGACCGCGCA
CCTGGTGCATGACCCGCAAGCCCGGTGCCAGTTAACGAATTCTAGATCTTGAGACAAATGGCAGTATTCA
TCCACAATTTTAAAAGAAAAGGGGGGATTGGGGGGTACAGTGCAGGGGAAAGAATAGTAGACATAATAGC
AACAGACATACAAACTAAAGAATTACAAAAACAAATTACAAAAATTCAAAATTTTCGGGTTTATTACAGG
GACAGCAGAGATCCACTTTGGCGCCGGCTCGAGGCCTGCAGGTGCAAAGATGGATAAAGTTTTAAACAGA
GAGGAATCTTTGCAGCTAATGGACCTTCTAGGTCTTGAAAGGAGTGGGAATTGGCTCCGGTGCCCGTCAG
TGGGCAGAGCGCACATCGCCCACAGTCCCCGAGAAGTTGGGGGGAGGGGTCGGCAATTGAACCGGTGCCT
AGAGAAGGTGGCGCGGGGTAAACTGGGAAAGTGATGTCGTGTACTGGCTCCGCCTTTTTCCCGAGGGTGG
GGGAGAACCGTATATAAGTGCAGTAGTCGCCGTGAACGTTCTTTTTCGCAACGGGTTTGCCGCCAGAACA
CAGGTAAGTGCCGTGTGTGGTTCCCGCGGGCCTGGCCTCTTTACGGGTTATGGCCCTTGCGTGCCTTGAA
TTACTTCCACCTGGCTGCAGTACGTGATTCTTGATCCCGAGCTTCGGGTTGGAAGTGGGTGGGAGAGTTC
GAGGCCTTGCGCTTAAGGAGCCCCTTCGCCTCGTGCTTGAGTTGAGGCCTGGCCTGGGCGCTGGGGCCGC
CGCGTGCGAATCTGGTGGCACCTTCGCGCCTGTCTCGCTGCTTTCGATAAGTCTCTAGCCATTTAAAATT
TTTGATGACCTGCTGCGACGCTTTTTTTCTGGCAAGATAGTCTTGTAAATGCGGGCCAAGATCTGCACAC
TGGTATTTCGGTTTTTGGGGCCGCGGGCGGCGACGGGGCCCGTGCGTCCCAGCGCACATGTTCGGCGAGG
CGGGGCCTGCGAGCGCGGCCACCGAGAATCGGACGGGGGTAGTCTCAAGCTGGCCGGCCTGCTCTGGTGC
CTGGCCTCGCGCCGCCGTGTATCGCCCCGCCCTGGGCGGCAAGGCTGGCCCGGTCGGCACCAGTTGCGTG
AGCGGAAAGATGGCCGCTTCCCGGCCCTGCTGCAGGGAGCTCAAAATGGAGGACGCGGCGCTCGGGAGAG
CGGGCGGGTGAGTCACCCACACAAAGGAAAAGGGCCTTTCCGTCCTCAGCCGTCGCTTCATGTGACTCCA
CGGAGTACCGGGCGCCGTCCAGGCACCTCGATTAGTTCTCGAGCTTTTGGAGTACGTCGTCTTTAGGTTG
GGGGGAGGGGTTTTATGCGATGGAGTTTCCCCACACTGAGTGGGTGGAGACTGAAGTTAGGCCAGCTTGG
CACTTGATGTAATTCTCCTTGGAATTTGCCCTTTTTGAGTTTGGATCTTGGTTCATTCTCAAGCCTCAGA
CAGTGGTTCAAAGTTTTTTTCTTCCATTTCAGGTGTCGTGAGGCTAGCATCGATTGATCAACAAGTTTGT
ACAAAAAAGCAGGCTGCCACCATGGGCGGCAGCAAGGTGTCTGCACTTAAAGAAAAGGTTTCCGCACTCA
AGGAGAAAGTTTCAGCTTTGAAAGAGAAGGTCAGTGCCCTTAAGGAAAAAGTGAGCGCGCTGAAAGAACG
GGACCACATGGTGCTGCACGAGTACGTGAACGCCGCCGGCATCACAGGTGATGAAGTTGATGGTGAAGTG
AGCGCGCTGGAAAAAGAGGTCTCCGCTCTTGAGAAGGAAGTTTCTGCCTTGGAGAAAGAGGTGAGCGCCC
TGGAGAAGGAAGTCTCTGCGCTTGAAAAAGAGGGCAGAGGAAGTCTGCTAACATGCGGTGACGTCGAGGA
GAATCCTGGCCCAAAGCTTGCCACCATGGAAGTGAGCGCGCTGGAAAAAGAGGTCTCCGCTCTTGAGAAG
GAAGTTTCTGCCTTGGAGAAAGAGGTGAGCGCCCTGGAGAAGGAAGTCTCTGCGCTTGAAAAAGGATCCT
CCAAAGGAGAAGAACTGTTTACCGGTGTTGTGCCAATTTTGGTTGAACTCGATGGTGATGTCAACGGACA
TAAGTTCTCAGTGAGAGGCGAAGGAGAAGGTGACGCCACCATTGGAAAATTGACTCTTAAATTCATCTGT
ACTACTGGTAAACTTCCTGTACCATGGCCGACTCTCGTAACAACGCTTACGTACGGAGTTCAGTGCTTTT
CGAGATACCCAGACCATATGAAAAGACATGACTTTTTTAAGTCGGCTATGCCTGAAGGTTACGTGCAAGA
AAGAACAATTTCGTTCAAAGATGATGGAAAATATAAAACTAGAGCAGTTGTTAAATTTGAAGGAGATACT
TTGGTTAACCGCATTGAACTGAAAGGAACAGATTTTAAAGAAGATGGTAATATTCTTGGACACAAACTCG
AATACAATTTTAATAGTCATAACGTATACATCACTGCTGATAAGCAAAAGAACGGAATTAAAGCGAATTT
CACAGTACGCCATAATGTAGAAGATGGCAGTGTTCAACTTGCCGACCATTACCAACAAAACACCCCTATT
GGAGACGGTCCGGTACTTCTTCCTGATAATCACTACCTCTCAACACAAACAGTCCTGAGCAAAGATCCAA
ATGAAAAAGGTGATGAAGTTGATGGTGAATTCGGCGGCAGCAAGGTGTCTGCACTTAAAGAAAAGGTTTC
CGCACTCAAGGAGAAAGTTTCAGCTTTGAAAGAGAAGGTCAGTGCCCTTAAGGAAAAAGTGAGCGCGCTG
AAAGAAGGCGGCCGCTCTAGAGAGGGCAGAGGAAGTCTGCTAACATGCGGTGACGTCGAGGAGAATCCTG
GCCCAGAATTGATGGTGAGCAAGGGCGAGGAGGATAACATGGCCATCATCAAGGAGTTCATGCGCTTCAA
GGTGCACATGGAGGGCTCCGTGAACGGCCACGAGTTCGAGATCGAGGGCGAGGGCGAGGGCCGCCCCTAC
GAGGGCACCCAGACCGCCAAGCTGAAGGTGACCAAGGGTGGCCCCCTGCCCTTCGCCTGGGACATCCTGT
CCCCTCAGTTCATGTACGGCTCCAAGGCCTACGTGAAGCACCCCGCCGACATCCCCGACTACTTGAAGCT
GTCCTTCCCCGAGGGCTTCAAGTGGGAGCGCGTGATGAACTTCGAGGACGGCGGCGTGGTGACCGTGACC
CAGGACTCCTCCCTGCAGGACGGCGAGTTCATCTACAAGGTGAAGCTGCGCGGCACCAACTTCCCCTCCG
ACGGCCCCGTAATGCAGAAGAAGACCATGGGCTGGGAGGCCTCCTCCGAGCGGATGTACCCCGAGGACGG
CGCCCTGAAGGGCGAGATCAAGCAGAGGCTGAAGCTGAAGGACGGCGGCCACTACGACGCTGAGGTCAAG
ACCACCTACAAGGCCAAGAAGCCCGTGCAGCTGCCCGGCGCCTACAACGTCAACATCAAGTTGGACATCA
CCTCCCACAACGAGGACTACACCATCGTGGAACAGTACGAACGCGCCGAGGGCCGCCACTCCACCGGCGG
CATGGACGAGCTGTACAAGTAATCTACCCAGCTTTCTTGTACAAAGTGGTTGATATCGGTAAGCCTATCC
CTAACCCTCTCCTCGGTCTCGATTCTACGTAGTAATGAACTAGTACCGGTTAAGTCGACAATCAACGCGT
TAAGTCGACAATCAACCTCTGGATTACAAAATTTGTGAAAGATTGACTGGTATTCTTAACTATGTTGCTC
CTTTTACGCTATGTGGATACGCTGCTTTAATGCCTTTGTATCATGCTATTGCTTCCCGTATGGCTTTCAT
TTTCTCCTCCTTGTATAAATCCTGGTTGCTGTCTCTTTATGAGGAGTTGTGGCCCGTTGTCAGGCAACGT
GGCGTGGTGTGCACTGTGTTTGCTGACGCAACCCCCACTGGTTGGGGCATTGCCACCACCTGTCAGCTCC
TTTCCGGGACTTTCGCTTTCCCCCTCCCTATTGCCACGGCGGAACTCATCGCCGCCTGCCTTGCCCGCTG
CTGGACAGGGGCTCGGCTGTTGGGCACTGACAATTCCGTGGTGTTGTCGGGGAAATCATCGTCCTTTCCT
TGGCTGCTCGCCTGTGTTGCCACCTGGATTCTGCGCGGGACGTCCTTCTGCTACGTCCCTTCGGCCCTCA
ATCCAGCGGACCTTCCTTCCCGCGGCCTGCTGCCGGCTCTGCGGCCTCTTCCGCGTCTTCGCCTTCGCCC
TCAGACGAGTCGGATCTCCCTTTGGGCCGCCTCCCCGCGTCGACTTTAAGACCAATGACTTACAAGGCAG
CTGTAGATCTTAGCCACTTTTTAAAAGAAAAGGGGGGACTGGAAGGGCTAATTCACTCCCAACGAAGACA
AGATCTGCTTTTTGCTTGTACTGGGTCTCTCTGGTTAGACCAGATCTGAGCCTGGGAGCTCTCTGGCTAA
CTAGGGAACCCACTGCTTAAGCCTCAATAAAGCTTGCCTTGAGTGCTTCAAGTAGTGTGTGCCCGTCTGT
TGTGTGACTCTGGTAACTAGAGATCCCTCAGACCCTTTTAGTCAGTGTGGAAAATCTCTAGCAGTACGTA
TAGTAGTTCATGTCATCTTATTATTCAGTATTTATAACTTGCAAAGAAATGAATATCAGAGAGTGAGAGG
AACTTGTTTATTGCAGCTTATAATGGTTACAAATAAAGCAATAGCATCACAAATTTCACAAATAAAGCAT
TTTTTTCACTGCATTCTAGTTGTGGTTTGTCCAAACTCATCAATGTATCTTATCATGTCTGGCTCTAGCT
ATCCCGCCCCTAACTCCGCCCATCCCGCCCCTAACTCCGCCCAGTTCCGCCCATTCTCCGCCCCATGGCT
GACTAATTTTTTTTATTTATGCAGAGGCCGAGGCCGCCTCGGCCTCTGAGCTATTCCAGAAGTAGTGAGG
AGGCTTTTTTGGAGGCCTAGGGACGTACCCAATTCGCCCTATAGTGAGTCGTATTACGCGCGCTCACTGG
CCGTCGTTTTACAACGTCGTGACTGGGAAAACCCTGGCGTTACCCAACTTAATCGCCTTGCAGCACATCC
CCCTTTCGCCAGCTGGCGTAATAGCGAAGAGGCCCGCACCGATCGCCCTTCCCAACAGTTGCGCAGCCTG
AATGGCGAATGGG
[124 nt withheld, positions 8834-8957]
C
[91 nt withheld, positions 8959-9049]
A
[49 nt withheld, positions 9051-9099]
CCTTTGACGTTGGAGTCCACGTTCTTT
[37 nt withheld, positions 9127-9163]
ACCCTATCTCGGTCTATTCTTTTGATTTATAAGGGATTTTGCCGATTTCGGCCTATTGGTTAAAAAATGA
GCTGATTTAACAAAAATTTAACGCGAATTTTAACAAAATATTAACGCTTACAATTTAGGTGGCACTTTTC
GGGGAAATGTGCGCGGAACCCCTATTTGTTTATTTTTCTAAATACATTCAAATATGTATCCGCTCATGAG
ACAATAACCCTGATAAATGCTTCAATAATATTGAAAAAGGAAGAGTATGAGTATTCAACATTTCCGTGTC
GCCCTTATTCCCTTTTTTGCGGCATTTTGCCTTCCTGTTTTTGCTCACCCAGAAACGCTGGTGAAAGTAA
AAGATGCTGAAGATCAGTTGGGTGCACGAGTGGGTTACATCGAACTGGATCTCAACAGCGGTAAGATCCT
TGAGAGTTTTCGCCCCGAAGAACGTTTTCCAATGATGAGCACTTTTAAAGTTCTGCTATGTGGCGCGGTA
TTATCCCGTATTGACGCCGGGCAAGAGCAACTCGGTCGCCGCATACACTATTCTCAGAATGACTTGGTTG
AGTACTCACCAGTCACAGAAAAGCATCTTACGGATGGCATGACAGTAAGAGAATTATGCAGTGCTGCCAT
AACCATGAGTGATAACACTGCGGCCAACTTACTTCTGACAACGATCGGAGGACCGAAGGAGCTAACCGCT
TTTTTGCACAACATGGGGGATCATGTAACTCGCCTTGATCGTTGGGAACCGGAGCTGAATGAAGCCATAC
CAAACGACGAGCGTGACACCACGATGCCTGTAGCAATGGCAACAACGTTGCGCAAACTATTAACTGGCGA
ACTACTTACTCTAGCTTCCCGGCAACAATTAATAGACTGGATGGAGGCGGATAAAGTTGCAGGACCACTT
CTGCGCTCGGCCCTTCCGGCTGGCTGGTTTATTGCTGATAAATCTGGAGCCGGTGAGCGTGGGTCTCGCG
GTATCATTGCAGCACTGGGGCCAGATGGTAAGCCCTCCCGTATCGTAGTTATCTACACGACGGGGAGTCA
GGCAACTATGGATGAACGAAATAGACAGATCGCTGAGATAGGTGCCTCACTGATTAAGCATTGGTAACTG
TCAGACCAAGTTTACTCATATATACTTTAGATTGATTTAAAACTTCATTTTTAATTTAAAAGGATCTAGG
TGAAGATCCTTTTTGATAATCTCATGACCAAAATCCCTTAACGTGAGTTTTCGTTCCACTGAGCGTCAGA
CCCCGTAGAAAAGATCAAAGGATCTTC
Features (pLannotate 1.2.2; 34 found; start..end, strand, type, name):
      1..589     +  rep_origin     ori: high-copy-number ColE1/pMB1/pBR322/pUC origin of replication
    772..864     +  CDS            lacI (fragment): lac repressor; lacI; The lac repressor binds to the lac operator to inhibit transcription in E. coli. This inhibition can be relieved by adding lactose or isopropyl-β-D-thiogalactopyranoside (IPTG).
    877..898     +  protein_bind   CAP binding site: CAP binding activates transcription in the presence of cAMP. E. coli catabolite activator protein
    913..943     +  promoter       lac promoter: promoter for the E. coli lac operon
    951..967     +  protein_bind   lac operator: The lac repressor binds to the lac operator to inhibit transcription in E. coli. This inhibition can be relieved by adding lactose or isopropyl-β-D-thiogalactopyranoside (IPTG). lac repressor encoded by lacI
   1012..1030    +  promoter       T3 promoter: promoter for bacteriophage T3 RNA polymerase
   1058..1284    +  promoter       RSV promoter: Rous sarcoma virus enhancer/promoter
   1285..1465    +  LTR            5' LTR (truncated): truncated 5' long terminal repeat (LTR) from HIV-1
   1512..1637    +  misc_feature   HIV-1 Ψ: packaging signal of human immunodeficiency virus type 1
   1621..1984    +  CDS            HIV-1 gag (fragment): gag protein from human immunodeficiency virus 1; gag
   2130..2363    +  misc_feature   RRE: The Rev response element (RRE) of HIV-1 allows for Rev-dependent mRNA export from the nucleus to the cytoplasm.
   2740..2766    +  CDS            Rev (fragment): human immunodeficiency virus 1 (HIV-1) Rev protein; rev; enhances nuclear export of unspliced and incompletely spliced viral mRNAs
   2773..2796    +  promoter       SV40 promoter (fragment): SV40 early promoter
   2797..2868    +  promoter       SV40 promoter (fragment): SV40 enhancer and early promoter
   2892..3027    +  rep_origin     SV40 ori: SV40 origin of replication
   3073..3669    +  CDS            PuroR (fragment): puromycin N-acetyltransferase; pac from Streptomyces; confers resistance to puromycin
   3718..3835    +  misc_feature   cPPT/CTS: central polypurine tract and central termination sequence of HIV-1
   3900..3966    +  CDS            small t antigen (fragment): SV40 (simian virus 40) small t antigen
   3973..5151    +  promoter       EF-1α promoter: strong constitutive promoter for human elongation factor EF-1α
   5171..5195    +  protein_bind   attB1: mutant version of attB; recombination site for the Gateway® BP reaction BP Clonase™
   5670..6308    +  CDS            GFP(1-10): fragment of superfolder GFP consisting of the first 10 β-strands associates with GFP11, the 11th β-strand, to reconstitute fluorescent GFP (Cabantous et al., 2005; Kamiyama et al., 2016)
   6522..7229    +  CDS            mCherry: mCherry is a basic (constitutively fluorescent) red fluorescent protein published in 2004, derived from Discosoma sp.. It is reported to be a very rapidly-maturing monomer with low acid sensitivity.
   7236..7260    -  protein_bind   attB2: mutant version of attB; recombination site for the Gateway® BP reaction BP Clonase™
   7268..7309    +  CDS            V5 tag: epitope tag from simian virus 5
   7360..7948    +  misc_feature   WPRE: woodchuck hepatitis virus posttranscriptional regulatory element
   7999..8018    +  misc_feature   cPPT/CTS (fragment): central polypurine tract and central termination sequence of HIV-1
   8020..8253    +  LTR            3' LTR (ΔU3): self-inactivating 3' long terminal repeat (LTR) from HIV-1
   8331..8452    +  polyA_signal   SV40 poly(A) signal: SV40 polyadenylation signal
   8492..8627    +  rep_origin     SV40 ori: SV40 origin of replication
   8648..8666    -  promoter       T7 promoter: promoter for bacteriophage T7 RNA polymerase
   8674..8829    +  CDS            lacZα (fragment): LacZα fragment of β-galactosidase; lacZ fragment
   8834..9262    +  rep_origin     f1 ori (sequence partly withheld): f1 bacteriophage origin of replication; arrow indicates direction of (+) strand synthesis
   9315..9419    +  promoter       AmpR promoter: bla
   9420..10280   +  CDS            AmpR: β-lactamase; bla; confers resistance to ampicillin, carbenicillin, and related antibiotics
