[The description below was written by a language model from this plasmid's Addgene catalogue record and pLannotate feature annotations shown in this document.]
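Description:
Caspase-Reporter is a third-generation-style, self-inactivating lentiviral expression plasmid built on the pLX307 backbone for stable delivery of a fluorescent caspase-3/7 activity sensor into mammalian cells. In bacteria it is maintained through a high-copy ColE1/pUC origin with ampicillin resistance (AmpR), and an f1 origin is also present. The viral framework comprises an RSV promoter driving a truncated HIV-1 5' LTR, the Ψ packaging signal with a gag fragment, the Rev response element, a cPPT/CTS, WPRE and a ΔU3 3' LTR followed by an SV40 polyadenylation signal. These elements allow the genome to be packaged when helper functions are supplied in trans, and they leave an integrated provirus whose LTR promoter activity is disabled. An SV40 promoter-driven puromycin N-acetyltransferase cassette within the provirus permits selection of transduced cells.

The payload, inserted by Gateway recombination and flanked by attB1 and attB2 sites, is a roughly 2.1 kb synthetic open reading frame expressed from the human EF-1α promoter. It is described as a split-GFP containing a DEVD sequence, the recognition motif of the executioner caspases 3 and 7, followed by a T2A peptide and mCherry. The feature table identifies the GFP(1-10) fragment and mCherry. The DEVD linker, the complementing GFP portion and the T2A element are not annotated, so their exact arrangement is not given in the record. The green signal is intended to report caspase 3/7 activity at the DEVD site, while the co-translationally separated mCherry should provide a constitutive red marker of reporter-expressing cells. A backbone V5 tag lies just downstream of attB2; whether it is in frame with the insert is not stated. The associated work uses the reporter for real-time imaging of executioner caspase dynamics and apoptosis-related processes in stable cell lines.
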