Addgene plasmid #243673: Caspase-Reporter
Purpose: Fluorescent Reporter for Caspase 3/7 activity. Contains DEVD sequence.
Depositing lab: Matthias Wirth. Depositing organization: Universitaetsmedizin Goettingen. Publication: Integrated real-time imaging of executioner caspase dynamics, apoptosis-induced proliferation, and immunogenic cell death using a stable fluorescent reporter platform. Selcen S, Wieland L, De Oliveira T, Ghadimi M, Conradi LC, Schneider G, Witte L, Wirth M. Cell Death Discov. 2025 Aug 6;11(1):368. doi: 10.1038/s41420-025-02662-y. PubMed 40769969.
Backbone
  Vector backbone: pLX307
  Backbone manufacturer: Broad Institute
  Vector type: Mammalian Expression, Lentiviral
  Selectable markers: Puromycin
Growth in bacteria
  Bacterial resistance: Ampicillin, 100 μg/mL
  Growth temperature: 30°C
  Growth strain: NEB Stable
  Copy number: High Copy
Gene/Insert
  Gene/Insert name: Split-GFP with DEVD sequence and T2A mCherry
  Species: Synthetic; Discosoma sp.
  Insert size (bp): 2090
  Promoter: EF1a
  Cloning method: Gateway Cloning
  Sequencing primers: 5′ EF1a-F; 3′ WPRE-R
Terms and licenses: Academic/Nonprofit Terms; Industry Terms: Not Available to Industry
How to cite: Caspase-Reporter was a gift from Matthias Wirth (Addgene plasmid # 243673 ; http://n2t.net/addgene:243673 ; RRID:Addgene_243673)
